LOCUS       Exported 8030 bp ds-DNA circular SYN 12-MAY-2021
DEFINITION  Expresses full-length Antithrombin-III precursor ectodomain in
            mammalian cells. C-terminal rat Cd4d3+4 tag, biotinylation sequence
            and His tag..
ACCESSION   .
VERSION     .
KEYWORDS    SERPINC1-bio-His
SOURCE      synthetic DNA construct
  ORGANISM  synthetic DNA construct
REFERENCE   1 (bases 1 to 8030)
  AUTHORS   Sun Y, Vandenbriele C, Kauskot A, Verhamme P, Hoylaerts MF, Wright
            GJ
  TITLE     A human platelet receptor protein microarray identifies
            FcepsilonR1alpha as an activating PEAR1 ligand.
  JOURNAL   Mol Cell Proteomics. 2015 Feb 23. pii: mcp.M114.046946.
  PUBMED    25713122
REFERENCE   2 (bases 1 to 8030)
  AUTHORS   .
  TITLE     Direct Submission
  JOURNAL   Exported May 12, 2021 from SnapGene Server 1.1.58
            http://www.snapgene.com
FEATURES             Location/Qualifiers
     source          1..8030
                     /organism="synthetic DNA construct"
                     /mol_type="other DNA"
     CDS             644..661
                     /codon_start=1
                     /product="6xHis affinity tag"
                     /label=6xHis
                     /translation="HHHHHH"
     polyA_signal    713..768
                     /label=-beta-globin poly(A) signal
                     /note="rabbit beta-globin polyadenylation signal (Gil and
                     Proudfoot, 1987)"
     primer_bind     complement(767..786)
                     /label=rbglobpA-R
                     /note="Rabbit beta-globin polyA, reverse primer. Also
                     called rb-glob-pA-term-R"
     primer_bind     complement(3004..3022)
                     /label=pBRforEco
                     /note="pBR322 vectors, upsteam of EcoRI site, forward
                     primer"
     promoter        3090..3194
                     /gene="bla"
                     /label=AmpR promoter
     CDS             3195..4055
                     /codon_start=1
                     /gene="bla"
                     /product="beta-lactamase"
                     /label=AmpR
                     /note="confers resistance to ampicillin, carbenicillin, and
                     related antibiotics"
                     /translation="MSIQHFRVALIPFFAAFCLPVFAHPETLVKVKDAEDQLGARVGYI
                     ELDLNSGKILESFRPEERFPMMSTFKVLLCGAVLSRVDAGQEQLGRRIHYSQNDLVEYS
                     PVTEKHLTDGMTVRELCSAAITMSDNTAANLLLTTIGGPKELTAFLHNMGDHVTRLDRW
                     EPELNEAIPNDERDTTMPAAMATTLRKLLTGELLTLASRQQLIDWMEADKVAGPLLRSA
                     LPAGWFIADKSGAGERGSRGIIAALGPDGKPSRIVVIYTTGSQATMDERNRQIAEIGAS
                     LIKHW"
     primer_bind     complement(3413..3432)
                     /label=Amp-R
                     /note="Ampicillin resistance gene, reverse primer"
     rep_origin      4226..4814
                     /direction=RIGHT
                     /label=ori
                     /note="high-copy-number ColE1/pMB1/pBR322/pUC origin of
                     replication"
     primer_bind     4715..4734
                     /label=pBR322ori-F
                     /note="pBR322 origin, forward primer"
     primer_bind     4968..4985
                     /label=L4440
                     /note="L4440 vector, forward primer"
     protein_bind    5102..5123
                     /label=CAP binding site
                     /bound_moiety="E. coli catabolite activator protein"
                     /note="CAP binding activates transcription in the presence
                     of cAMP."
     promoter        5138..5168
                     /label=lac promoter
                     /note="promoter for the E. coli lac operon"
     protein_bind    5176..5192
                     /label=lac operator
                     /bound_moiety="lac repressor encoded by lacI"
                     /note="The lac repressor binds to the lac operator to
                     inhibit transcription in E. coli. This inhibition can be
                     relieved by adding lactose or
                     isopropyl-beta-D-thiogalactopyranoside (IPTG)."
     primer_bind     5181..5203
                     /label=M13/pUC Reverse
                     /note="In lacZ gene"
     primer_bind     5200..5216
                     /label=M13 rev
                     /note="common sequencing primer, one of multiple similar
                     variants"
     primer_bind     5200..5216
                     /label=M13 Reverse
                     /note="In lacZ gene. Also called M13-rev"
     enhancer        5487..5866
                     /label=CMV enhancer
                     /note="human cytomegalovirus immediate early enhancer"
     promoter        5867..6070
                     /label=CMV promoter
                     /note="human cytomegalovirus (CMV) immediate early
                     promoter"
     primer_bind     6021..6041
                     /label=CMV-F
                     /note="Human CMV immediate early promoter, forward primer"
     primer_bind     6067..6091
                     /label=LNCX
                     /note="Human CMV promoter, forward primer"
     primer_bind     6572..6591
                     /label=pMT2-F
                     /note="Synthetic intron, forward primer"
     regulatory      6625..6634
                     /regulatory_class="other"
                     /note="vertebrate consensus sequence for strong initiation
                     of translation (Kozak, 1987)"
ORIGIN
        1 gtcgacctcc atcacggcct ataagagtga gggggagtca gcggagttct ccttcccact
       61 caaccttgga gaggaaagcc tgcagggaga gttgagatgg aaggcagaga aggctccttc
      121 ttcccagtcc tggatcacct tctccctaaa gaaccaaaag gtgtctgtgc agaagtctac
      181 tagcaacccc aagttccagc tgtccgaaac gctcccactc acccttcaga taccccaggt
      241 ctcccttcag tttgctggtt ctggcaacct gaccctgact ctggacagag ggatactgta
      301 tcaggaagtg aacctggtgg tgatgaaagt gactcagccc gacagcaaca ctttgacctg
      361 tgaggtgatg ggacccacct cacccaagat gagactgatc ttgaagcagg agaatcagga
      421 ggccagggtc tccaggcagg agaaagtgat tcaagtgcag gcccctgaag caggggtgtg
      481 gcaatgtcta ctgagtgaag gtgaagaggt caagatggac tccaagatcc aggttttatc
      541 caaagggttg aattccggca gcctgcacca catcctggac gcccagaaga tgctgtggaa
      601 ccacagggac aggaacctgc ctcctctggc ccctctgggc ccccaccacc atcaccacca
      661 ttgagtctag acacgtgatt aattaaggat cccccgacct cgacctctgg ctaataaagg
      721 aaatttattt tcattgcaat agtgtgttgg aattttttgt gtctctcact cggaaggaca
      781 tatgggaggg caaatcattt ggtcgagatc cctcggagat ctctagctag aggatcgatc
      841 cccgccccgg acgaactaaa cctgactacg acatctctgc cccttcttcg cggggcagtg
      901 catgtaatcc cttcagttgg ttggtacaac ttgccaactg ggccctgttc cacatgtgac
      961 acgggggggg accaaacaca aaggggttct ctgactgtag ttgacatcct tataaatgga
     1021 tgtgcacatt tgccaacact gagtggcttt catcctggag cagactttgc agtctgtgga
     1081 ctgcaacaca acattgcctt tatgtgtaac tcttggctga agctcttaca ccaatgctgg
     1141 gggacatgta cctcccaggg gcccaggaag actacgggag gctacaccaa cgtcaatcag
     1201 aggggcctgt gtagctaccg ataagcggac cctcaagagg gcattagcaa tagtgtttat
     1261 aaggccccct tgttaaccct aaacgggtag catatgcttc ccgggtagta gtatatacta
     1321 tccagactaa ccctaattca atagcatatg ttacccaacg ggaagcatat gctatcgaat
     1381 tagggttagt aaaagggtcc taaggaacag cgatatctcc caccccatga gctgtcacgg
     1441 ttttatttac atggggtcag gattccacga gggtagtgaa ccattttagt cacaagggca
     1501 gtggctgaag atcaaggagc gggcagtgaa ctctcctgaa tcttcgcctg cttcttcatt
     1561 ctccttcgtt tagctaatag aataactgct gagttgtgaa cagtaaggtg tatgtgaggt
     1621 gctcgaaaac aaggtttcag gtgacgcccc cagaataaaa tttggacggg gggttcagtg
     1681 gtggcattgt gctatgacac caatataacc ctcacaaacc ccttgggcaa taaatactag
     1741 tgtaggaatg aaacattctg aatatcttta acaatagaaa tccatggggt ggggacaagc
     1801 cgtaaagact ggatgtccat ctcacacgaa tttatggcta tgggcaacac ataatcctag
     1861 tgcaatatga tactggggtt attaagatgt gtcccaggca gggaccaaga caggtgaacc
     1921 atgttgttac actctatttg taacaagggg aaagagagtg gacgccgaca gcagcggact
     1981 ccactggttg tctctaacac ccccgaaaat taaacggggc tccacgccaa tggggcccat
     2041 aaacaaagac aagtggccac tctttttttt gaaattgtgg agtgggggca cgcgtcagcc
     2101 cccacacgcc gccctgcggt tttggactgt aaaataaggg tgtaataact tggctgattg
     2161 taaccccgct aaccactgcg gtcaaaccac ttgcccacaa aaccactaat ggcaccccgg
     2221 ggaatacctg cataagtagg tgggcgggcc aagatagggg cgcgattgct gcgatctgga
     2281 ggacaaatta cacacacttg cgcctgagcg ccaagcacag ggttgttggt cctcatattc
     2341 acgaggtcgc tgagagcacg gtgggctaat gttgccatgg gtagcatata ctacccaaat
     2401 atctggatag catatgctat cctaatctat atctgggtag cataggctat cctaatctat
     2461 atctgggtag catatgctat cctaatctat atctgggtag tatatgctat cctaatttat
     2521 atctgggtag cataggctat cctaatctat atctgggtag catatgctat cctaatctat
     2581 atctgggtag tatatgctat cctaatctgt atccgggtag catatgctat cctaatagag
     2641 attagggtag tatatgctat cctaatttat atctgggtag catatactac ccaaatatct
     2701 ggatagcata tgctatccta atctatatct gggtagcata tgctatccta atctatatct
     2761 gggtagcata ggctatccta atctatatct gggtagcata tgctatccta atctatatct
     2821 gggtagtata tgctatccta atttatatct gggtagcata ggctatccta atctatatct
     2881 gggtagcata tgctatccta atctatatct gggtagtata tgctatccta atctgtatcc
     2941 gggtagcata tgctatcctc atgataagct gtcaaacatg agaattttct tgaagacgaa
     3001 agggcctcgt gatacgccta tttttatagg ttaatgtcat gataataatg gtttcttaga
     3061 cgtcaggtgg cacttttcgg ggaaatgtgc gcggaacccc tatttgttta tttttctaaa
     3121 tacattcaaa tatgtatccg ctcatgagac aataaccctg ataaatgctt caataatatt
     3181 gaaaaaggaa gagtatgagt attcaacatt tccgtgtcgc ccttattccc ttttttgcgg
     3241 cattttgcct tcctgttttt gctcacccag aaacgctggt gaaagtaaaa gatgctgaag
     3301 atcagttggg tgcacgagtg ggttacatcg aactggatct caacagcggt aagatccttg
     3361 agagttttcg ccccgaagaa cgttttccaa tgatgagcac ttttaaagtt ctgctatgtg
     3421 gcgcggtatt atcccgtgtt gacgccgggc aagagcaact cggtcgccgc atacactatt
     3481 ctcagaatga cttggttgag tactcaccag tcacagaaaa gcatcttacg gatggcatga
     3541 cagtaagaga attatgcagt gctgccataa ccatgagtga taacactgcg gccaacttac
     3601 ttctgacaac gatcggagga ccgaaggagc taaccgcttt tttgcacaac atgggggatc
     3661 atgtaactcg ccttgatcgt tgggaaccgg agctgaatga agccatacca aacgacgagc
     3721 gtgacaccac gatgcctgca gcaatggcaa caacgttgcg caaactatta actggcgaac
     3781 tacttactct agcttcccgg caacaattaa tagactggat ggaggcggat aaagttgcag
     3841 gaccacttct gcgctcggcc cttccggctg gctggtttat tgctgataaa tctggagccg
     3901 gtgagcgtgg gtctcgcggt atcattgcag cactggggcc agatggtaag ccctcccgta
     3961 tcgtagttat ctacacgacg gggagtcagg caactatgga tgaacgaaat agacagatcg
     4021 ctgagatagg tgcctcactg attaagcatt ggtaactgtc agaccaagtt tactcatata
     4081 tactttagat tgatttaaaa cttcattttt aatttaaaag gatctaggtg aagatccttt
     4141 ttgataatct catgaccaaa atcccttaac gtgagttttc gttccactga gcgtcagacc
     4201 ccgtagaaaa gatcaaagga tcttcttgag atcctttttt tctgcgcgta atctgctgct
     4261 tgcaaacaaa aaaaccaccg ctaccagcgg tggtttgttt gccggatcaa gagctaccaa
     4321 ctctttttcc gaaggtaact ggcttcagca gagcgcagat accaaatact gttcttctag
     4381 tgtagccgta gttaggccac cacttcaaga actctgtagc accgcctaca tacctcgctc
     4441 tgctaatcct gttaccagtg gctgctgcca gtggcgataa gtcgtgtctt accgggttgg
     4501 actcaagacg atagttaccg gataaggcgc agcggtcggg ctgaacgggg ggttcgtgca
     4561 cacagcccag cttggagcga acgacctaca ccgaactgag atacctacag cgtgagctat
     4621 gagaaagcgc cacgcttccc gaagggagaa aggcggacag gtatccggta agcggcaggg
     4681 tcggaacagg agagcgcacg agggagcttc cagggggaaa cgcctggtat ctttatagtc
     4741 ctgtcgggtt tcgccacctc tgacttgagc gtcgattttt gtgatgctcg tcaggggggc
     4801 ggagcctatg gaaaaacgcc agcaacgcgg cctttttacg gttcctggcc ttttgctggc
     4861 cttttgctca catgttcttt cctgcgttat cccctgattc tgtggataac cgtattaccg
     4921 cctttgagtg agctgatacc gctcgccgca gccgaacgac cgagcgcagc gagtcagtga
     4981 gcgaggaagc ggaagagcgc ccaatacgca aaccgcctct ccccgcgcgt tggccgattc
     5041 attaatgcag ctggcacgac aggtttcccg actggaaagc gggcagtgag cgcaacgcaa
     5101 ttaatgtgag ttagctcact cattaggcac cccaggcttt acactttatg cttccggctc
     5161 gtatgttgtg tggaattgtg agcggataac aatttcacac aggaaacagc tatgaccatg
     5221 attacgccaa gctctagcta gaggtcgacc aattctcatg tttgacagct tatcatcgca
     5281 gatccgggca acgttgttgc cattgctgca ggcgcagaac tggtaggtat ggaagatcta
     5341 tacattgaat caatattggc aattagccat attagtcatt ggttatatag cataaatcaa
     5401 tattggctat tggccattgc atacgttgta tctatatcat aatatgtaca tttatattgg
     5461 ctcatgtcca atatgaccgc catgttgaca ttgattattg actagttatt aatagtaatc
     5521 aattacgggg tcattagttc atagcccata tatggagttc cgcgttacat aacttacggt
     5581 aaatggcccg cctggctgac cgcccaacga cccccgccca ttgacgtcaa taatgacgta
     5641 tgttcccata gtaacgccaa tagggacttt ccattgacgt caatgggtgg agtatttacg
     5701 gtaaactgcc cacttggcag tacatcaagt gtatcatatg ccaagtccgc cccctattga
     5761 cgtcaatgac ggtaaatggc ccgcctggca ttatgcccag tacatgacct tacgggactt
     5821 tcctacttgg cagtacatct acgtattagt catcgctatt accatggtga tgcggttttg
     5881 gcagtacacc aatgggcgtg gatagcggtt tgactcacgg ggatttccaa gtctccaccc
     5941 cattgacgtc aatgggagtt tgttttggca ccaaaatcaa cgggactttc caaaatgtcg
     6001 taataacccc gccccgttga cgcaaatggg cggtaggcgt gtacggtggg aggtctatat
     6061 aagcagagct cgtttagtga accgtcagat cctcactctc ttccgcatcg ctgtctgcga
     6121 gggccagctg ttgggctcgc ggttgaggac aaactcttcg cggtctttcc agtactcttg
     6181 gatcggaaac ccgtcggcct ccgaacggta ctccgccacc gagggacctg agcgagtccg
     6241 catcgaccgg atcggaaaac ctctcgagaa aggcgtctaa ccagtcacag tcgcaaggta
     6301 ggctgagcac cgtggcgggc ggcagcgggt ggcggtcggg gttgtttctg gcggaggtgc
     6361 tgctgatgat gtaattaaag taggcggtct tgagacggcg gatggtcgag gtgaggtgtg
     6421 gcaggcttga gatccagctg ttggggtgag tactccctct caaaagcggg cattacttct
     6481 gcgctaagat tgtcagtttc caaaaacgag gaggatttga tattcacctg gcccgatctg
     6541 gccatacact tgagtgacaa tgacatccac tttgcctttc tctccacagg tgtccactcc
     6601 caggtccaag tttaaactgc ggccgccacc atggtgtcca acgtgatcgg caccgtgacc
     6661 agcggcaagc ggaaggtgta cctcctgagc ctgctgctga tcggcttctg ggactgcgtc
     6721 acctgtnnnn nnnnnnnnnn nnnnnnnnnn nnnnnnnnnn nnnnnnnnnn nnnnnnnnnn
     6781 nnnnnnnnnn nnnnnnnnnn nnnnnnnnnn nnnnnnnnnn nnnnnnnnnn nnnnnnnnnn
     6841 nnnnnnnnnn nnnnnnnnnn nnnnnnnnnn nnnnnnnnnn nnnnnnnnnn nnnnnnnnnn
     6901 nnnnnnnnnn nnnnnnnnnn nnnnnnnnnn nnnnnnnnnn nnnnnnnnnn nnnnnnnnnn
     6961 nnnnnnnnnn nnnnnnnnnn nnnnnnnnnn nnnnnnnnnn nnnnnnnnnn nnnnnnnnnn
     7021 nnnnnnnnnn nnnnnnnnnn nnnnnnnnnn nnnnnnnnnn nnnnnnnnnn nnnnnnnnnn
     7081 nnnnnnnnnn nnnnnnnnnn nnnnnnnnnn nnnnnnnnnn nnnnnnnnnn nnnnnnnnnn
     7141 nnnnnnnnnn nnnnnnnnnn nnnnnnnnnn nnnnnnnnnn nnnnnnnnnn nnnnnnnnnn
     7201 nnnnnnnnnn nnnnnnnnnn nnnnnnnnnn nnnnnnnnnn nnnnnnnnnn nnnnnnnnnn
     7261 nnnnnnnnnn nnnnnnnnnn nnnnnnnnnn nnnnnnnnnn nnnnnnnnnn nnnnnnnnnn
     7321 nnnnnnnnnn nnnnnnnnnn nnnnnnnnnn nnnnnnnnnn nnnnnnnnnn nnnnnnnnnn
     7381 nnnnnnnnnn nnnnnnnnnn nnnnnnnnnn nnnnnnnnnn nnnnnnnnnn nnnnnnnnnn
     7441 nnnnnnnnnn nnnnnnnnnn nnnnnnnnnn nnnnnnnnnn nnnnnnnnnn nnnnnnnnnn
     7501 nnnnnnnnnn nnnnnnnnnn nnnnnnnnnn nnnnnnnnnn nnnnnnnnnn nnnnnnnnnn
     7561 nnnnnnnnnn nnnnnnnnnn nnnnnnnnnn nnnnnnnnnn nnnnnnnnnn nnnnnnnnnn
     7621 nnnnnnnnnn nnnnnnnnnn nnnnnnnnnn nnnnnnnnnn nnnnnnnnnn nnnnnnnnnn
     7681 nnnnnnnnnn nnnnnnnnnn nnnnnnnnnn nnnnnnnnnn nnnnnnnnnn nnnnnnnnnn
     7741 nnnnnnnnnn nnnnnnnnnn nnnnnnnnnn nnnnnnnnnn nnnnnnnnnn nnnnnnnnnn
     7801 nnnnnnnnnn nnnnnnnnnn nnnnnnnnnn nnnnnnnnnn nnnnnnnnnn nnnnnnnnnn
     7861 nnnnnnnnnn nnnnnnnnnn nnnnnnnnnn nnnnnnnnnn nnnnnnnnnn nnnnnnnnnn
     7921 nnnnnnnnnn nnnnnnnnnn nnnnnnnnnn nnnnnnnnnn nnnnnnnnnn nnnnnnnnnn
     7981 nnnnnnnnnn nnnnnnnnnn nnnnnnnnnn nnnnnnnnnn nnggcgcgcc
//
