[The description below was written by a language model from this plasmid's Addgene catalogue record and the feature table of its GenBank file.]
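Description:
SERPINC1-bio-His is an 8,030 bp mammalian expression plasmid built on the pTT3 backbone, designed to produce a soluble, tagged form of human antithrombin-III (SERPINC1) in mammalian cells. It is maintained in E. coli at high copy through a ColE1/pUC-type origin and selected with ampicillin via the bla gene. Residual lac promoter, operator and CAP-site sequences from the cloning vector lineage are also annotated but play no evident role in expression of the insert.

The chemically synthesised insert of about 1.4 kb, described as the full-length antithrombin-III precursor, sits between retained NotI and AscI sites. It is driven by the human CMV immediate-early enhancer and promoter, and a primer site annotated as lying in a synthetic intron falls between the promoter and the coding region. A Kozak consensus marks the start of translation, and the transcript ends at a rabbit beta-globin polyadenylation signal. The backbone supplies an in-frame C-terminal cassette made up of rat CD4 domains 3 and 4, a peptide substrate for enzymatic biotinylation, a linker and a 6xHis tag. In the feature table only the His tag from this cassette is annotated, and neither the SERPINC1 coding sequence nor the CD4 and biotinylation segments are marked; a stretch of roughly 2 kb downstream of the poly(A) signal is likewise unannotated.

The tags allow nickel-affinity purification, oriented capture of the biotinylated protein on streptavidin surfaces, and detection or normalisation through the CD4 domains. The associated publication describes a human platelet receptor protein microarray used to identify receptor-ligand interactions, which fits this construct being one member of a recombinant protein library for extracellular interaction screening.
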