Addgene plasmid #52076: SERPINC1-bio-His
Purpose: Expresses full-length Antithrombin-III precursor ectodomain in mammalian cells. C-terminal rat Cd4d3+4 tag, biotinylation sequence and His tag.
Depositing lab: Gavin Wright. Depositing organization: Wellcome Sanger Institute. Publication: A human platelet receptor protein microarray identifies FcepsilonR1alpha as an activating PEAR1 ligand. Sun Y, Vandenbriele C, Kauskot A, Verhamme P, Hoylaerts MF, Wright GJ. Mol Cell Proteomics. 2015 Feb 23. pii: mcp.M114.046946. 10.1074/mcp.M114.046946 PubMed 25713122.
Backbone
  Vector backbone: pTT3
  Backbone manufacturer: Yves Durocher, NRC
  Backbone size w/o insert (bp): 6618
  Total vector size (bp): 8030
  Modifications to backbone: Rat CD4 d3+4, enzymatic biotinylation sequence, linker and His tag (CD4d3+4-BioLHis).
  Vector type: Mammalian Expression
Growth in bacteria
  Bacterial resistance: Ampicillin, 100 μg/mL
  Growth temperature: 37°C
  Growth strain: Top10
  Copy number: High Copy
Gene/Insert
  Gene/Insert name: SERPINC1 (alt name: Antithrombin-III precursor)
  Species: H. sapiens (human)
  Insert size (bp): 1412
  Entrez Gene: SERPINC1 (a.k.a. AT3, AT3D, ATIII, ATIII-R2, ATIII-T1, ATIII-T2, THPH7)
  Promoter: CMV
  Tag / fusion protein: rat CD4 d3+4 (C terminal on backbone); enzymatic biotinylation sequence (C terminal on backbone); His tag (C terminal on backbone)
  Cloning method: Restriction Enzyme; 5′ cloning site NotI (not destroyed); 3′ cloning site AscI (not destroyed)
  Sequencing primers: 5′ CMV-fwd
Resource information
  A portion of this plasmid was derived from a plasmid made by: Insert was chemically synthesised.
Terms and licenses: Academic/Nonprofit Terms; Industry Terms: Not Available to Industry
Depositor comments: Article ref 142
How to cite: SERPINC1-bio-His was a gift from Gavin Wright (Addgene plasmid # 52076 ; http://n2t.net/addgene:52076 ; RRID:Addgene_52076)
