>Addgene plasmid #52076 | SERPINC1-bio-His | addgene partial sequence | sequence record 94443 | pMT2-F 5'-TTGCCTTTCTCTCCACAGGT-3'
ACTGCGGCCGCCACCATGGTGTCCAACGTGATCGGCACCGTGACCAGCGGCAAGCGGAAGGTGTACCTCC
TGAGCCTGCTGCTGATCGGCTTCTGGGACTGCGTCACCTGT
[794 nt withheld, positions 112-905]
