>Addgene plasmid #52076 | SERPINC1-bio-His | addgene partial sequence | sequence record 94699 | rb_glob_PA_term-R 5'-CCCATATGTCCTTCCGAGTG-3'
AATAAATTTCCTTTATTAGCCAGAGGTCGAGGTCGGGGGATCCTTAATTAATCACGTGTCTAGACTCAAT
GGTGGTGATGGTGGTGGGGGCCCAGAGGGGCCAGAGGAGGCAGGTTCCTGTCCCTGTGGTTCCACAGCAT
CTTCTGGGCGTCCAGGATGTGGTGCAGGCTGCCGGAATTCAACCCTTTGGATAAAACCTGGATCTTGGAG
TCCATCTTGACCTCTTCACCTTCACTCAGTAGACATTGCCACACCCCTGCTTCAGGGGCCTGCACTTGAA
TCACTTTCTCCTGCCTGGAGACCCTGGCCTCCTGATTCTCCTGCTTCAAGATCAGTCTCATCTTGGGTGA
GGTGGGTCCCATCACCTCACAGGTCAAAGTGTTGCTGTCGGGCTGAGTCACTTTCATCACCACCAGGTTC
ACTTCCTGATACAGTATCCCTCTGTCCAGAGTCAGGGTCAGGTTGCCAGAACCAGCAAACTGAAGGGAGA
CCTGGGGTATCTGAAGGGTGAGTGGGAGCGTTTCGGACAGCTGGAACTTGGGGTTGCTAGTAGACTTCTG
CACAGACACCTTTTGGTTCTTTAGGGAGAAGGTGATCCAGGACTGGGAAGAAGGAGCCTTCTCTGCCTTC
CATCTCAACTCTCCCTGCAGGCTTTCCTCTCCAAGGTTGAGTGGGAAGGAGAACTCCGCTGACTCCCCCT
CACTCTTATAGGCCGTGATGGAGGTCGACGGCGCGCC
[93 nt withheld, positions 738-830]
